Addgene plasmid #223419: pYPQAT47
Purpose: T-DNA vector for Mb2Cas12a-RVRR based mutagenesis for monocot plants; more relaxed PAM requirements; Mb2Cas12a-RVRR and the crRNA were driven by separate ZmUbi1; Hygromycin for plants selection.
Depositing lab: Yiping Qi. Depositing organization: University of Maryland, College Park. Publication: A comprehensive all-in-one CRISPR toolbox for large-scale screens in plants. Cheng Y, Li G, Qi A, Mandlik R, Pan C, Wang D, Ge S, Qi Y. Plant Cell. 2025 Apr 9:koaf081. doi: 10.1093/plcell/koaf081. PubMed 40202185.
Backbone
  Vector backbone: pYPQ284-RVRR
  Vector type: Plant Expression, CRISPR
  Selectable markers: Hygromycin
Growth in bacteria
  Bacterial resistance: Kanamycin, 50 μg/mL
  Growth temperature: 37°C
  Growth strain: DH5alpha
  Copy number: High Copy
Gene/Insert
  Gene/Insert name: ZmUbi-Mb2Cas12a-RVRR-ZmUbi-crRNA scaffold
  Tag / fusion protein: NLS
Terms and licenses: Academic/Nonprofit Terms; Industry Terms: Not Available to Industry
How to cite: pYPQAT47 was a gift from Yiping Qi (Addgene plasmid # 223419 ; http://n2t.net/addgene:223419 ; RRID:Addgene_223419)
