[The description below was written by a language model from this plasmid's Addgene catalogue record and pLannotate feature annotations shown in this document.]
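Description:
pYPQAT47 is a binary T-DNA vector of about 19.3 kb for CRISPR mutagenesis in monocot plants, built on the pYPQ284-RVRR backbone. It is maintained in E. coli under kanamycin selection (an aphA-3 type KanR gene) through a high-copy ColE1/pUC-type origin. The pVS1 oriV, RepA and StaA elements provide replication and stability in Agrobacterium, consistent with Agrobacterium-mediated delivery. A bom site and a rop fragment remain from the pBR322-derived backbone. The feature table also detects an IS5 transposase gene (insH10) and a yghO fragment in the backbone between the left border and KanR, which suggests an E. coli insertion sequence is present in the sequenced plasmid, outside the T-DNA.

Between the nopaline-type right and left border repeats lie three plant expression units. A maize ubiquitin (ZmUbi1) promoter drives the NLS-tagged Mb2Cas12a-RVRR nuclease, a variant described as having more relaxed PAM requirements. Its coding region is not itself annotated but corresponds to the roughly 3.9 kb gap between attB1 and a NOS terminator. A second ZmUbi promoter drives the crRNA scaffold, followed by a second NOS terminator. A hammerhead ribozyme fragment sits just downstream of this promoter, in keeping with ribozyme processing of a Pol II transcript to release the crRNA. Next comes a lac promoter/lacZα segment with T7 and T3 promoters, which probably acts as a replaceable placeholder for spacer cloning, although the record does not say so. The attB1, attB5 and attB2 sites indicate multisite Gateway assembly. An enhanced CaMV 35S promoter drives HygR with a CaMV poly(A) signal for hygromycin selection of transformed plants. The vector belongs to an all-in-one CRISPR toolbox intended for large-scale screens in plants.
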