Features (pLannotate 1.2.2; 37 found; start..end, strand, type, name):
     32..54      -  protein_bind   lac operator (fragment): The lac repressor binds to the lac operator to inhibit transcription in E. coli. This inhibition can be relieved by adding lactose or isopropyl-β-D-thiogalactopyranoside (IPTG). lac repressor encoded by lacI
     58..88      -  promoter       lac promoter: promoter for the E. coli lac operon
    103..124     -  protein_bind   CAP binding site: CAP binding activates transcription in the presence of cAMP. E. coli catabolite activator protein
    137..225     -  CDS            lacI (fragment): lac repressor; lacI; The lac repressor binds to the lac operator to inhibit transcription in E. coli. This inhibition can be relieved by adding lactose or isopropyl-β-D-thiogalactopyranoside (IPTG).
    315..991     +  promoter       CaMV 35S promoter (enhanced): cauliflower mosaic virus 35S promoter with a duplicated enhancer region
   1058..2083    +  CDS            HygR: hygromycin B phosphotransferase confers resistance to hygromycin
   2124..2298    +  polyA_signal   CaMV poly(A) signal: cauliflower mosaic virus polyadenylation signal
   2376..2400    -  misc_feature   LB T-DNA repeat: left border repeat from nopaline C58 T-DNA
   2732..2845    -  CDS            yghO (fragment) (sequence partly withheld): YGHO_ECOLI - Experimental evidence at transcript level: Swiss-Prot protein existence level 2. From Escherichia coli (strain K12).
   2844..3821    +  CDS            insH10 (sequence withheld): INH10_ECOLI - Protein inferred from homology: Swiss-Prot protein existence level 3. Involved in the transposition of the insertion sequence IS5. From Escherichia coli (strain K12).
   4024..4818    +  CDS            KanR: aminoglycoside phosphotransferase; aphA-3; confers resistance to kanamycin
   4905..5493    +  rep_origin     ori: high-copy-number ColE1/pMB1/pBR322/pUC origin of replication
   5679..5819    -  misc_feature   bom: basis of mobility region from pBR322
   5921..5960    -  CDS            rop (fragment): Rop protein, which maintains plasmids at low copy number; rop
   6163..6357    -  rep_origin     pVS1 oriV: origin of replication for the Pseudomonas plasmid pVS1 (Heeb et al., 2000)
   6423..7496    -  CDS            pVS1 RepA: replication protein from the Pseudomonas plasmid pVS1 (Heeb et al., 2000)
   7925..8554    -  CDS            pVS1 StaA: stability protein from the Pseudomonas plasmid pVS1 (Heeb et al., 2000)
   9108..9509    -  CDS            Y4CG_SINFN (fragment): Protein inferred from homology: Swiss-Prot protein existence level 3. From Sinorhizobium fredii (strain NBRC 101917 / NGR234).
   9849..9873    -  misc_feature   RB T-DNA repeat: right border repeat from nopaline C58 T-DNA
   9939..10093   -  CDS            lacZα (fragment): LacZα fragment of β-galactosidase; lacZ fragment
  10108..12105   +  promoter       Ubi promoter: maize polyubiquitin gene promoter
  12148..12172   +  protein_bind   attB1: mutant version of attB; recombination site for the Gateway® BP reaction BP Clonase™
  16070..16322   +  terminator     NOS terminator: nopaline synthase terminator and poly(A) signal
  16367..16387   +  protein_bind   attB5: mutant version of attB; core recombination site for the Gateway® BP reaction BP Clonase™
  16408..18370   +  promoter       Ubi promoter: maize polyubiquitin gene promoter
  18383..18406   +  misc_RNA       sTRSV HHRz (fragment): hammerhead ribozyme from the tobacco ringspot virus satellite RNA (Khvorova et al., 2003)
  18447..18465   -  rep_origin     f1 ori (fragment): f1 bacteriophage origin of replication; arrow indicates direction of (+) strand synthesis
  18470..18625   -  CDS            lacZα (fragment): LacZα fragment of β-galactosidase; lacZ fragment
  18633..18651   +  promoter       T7 promoter: promoter for bacteriophage T7 RNA polymerase
  18660..18683   -  misc_feature   MCS (fragment): pBluescript multiple cloning site
  18699..18717   -  promoter       T3 promoter: promoter for bacteriophage T3 RNA polymerase
  18760..18782   -  protein_bind   lac operator (fragment): The lac repressor binds to the lac operator to inhibit transcription in E. coli. This inhibition can be relieved by adding lactose or isopropyl-β-D-thiogalactopyranoside (IPTG). lac repressor encoded by lacI
  18786..18816   -  promoter       lac promoter: promoter for the E. coli lac operon
  18831..18852   -  protein_bind   CAP binding site: CAP binding activates transcription in the presence of cAMP. E. coli catabolite activator protein
  18981..19005   -  protein_bind   attB2: mutant version of attB; recombination site for the Gateway® BP reaction BP Clonase™
  19023..19058   -  misc_feature   MCS (fragment): pBluescript multiple cloning site
  19069..19321   +  terminator     NOS terminator: nopaline synthase terminator and poly(A) signal
>Addgene plasmid #223419 | pYPQAT47 | addgene full sequence | sequence record 454168 | Addgene NGS Result
CGTAATCATGTCATAGCTGTTTCCTGTGTGAAATTGTTATCCGCTCACAATTCCACACAACATACGAGCC
GGAAGCATAAAGTGTAAAGCCTGGGGTGCCTAATGAGTGAGCTAACTCACATTAATTGCGTTGCGCTCAC
TGCCCGCTTTCCAGTCGGGAAACCTGTCGTGCCAGCTGCATTAATGAATCGGCCAACGCGCGGGGAGAGG
CGGTTTGCGTATTGGCTAGAGCAGCTTGCCAACATGGTGGAGCACGACACTCTCGTCTACTCCAAGAATA
TCAAAGATACAGTCTCAGAAGACCAAAGGGCTATTGAGACTTTTCAACAAAGGGTAATATCGGGAAACCT
CCTCGGATTCCATTGCCCAGCTATCTGTCACTTCATCAAAAGGACAGTAGAAAAGGAAGGTGGCACCTAC
AAATGCCATCATTGCGATAAAGGAAAGGCTATCGTTCAAGATGCCTCTGCCGACAGTGGTCCCAAAGATG
GACCCCCACCCACGAGGAGCATCGTGGAAAAAGAAGACGTTCCAACCACGTCTTCAAAGCAAGTGGATTG
ATGTGAACATGGTGGAGCACGACACTCTCGTCTACTCCAAGAATATCAAAGATACAGTCTCAGAAGACCA
AAGGGCTATTGAGACTTTTCAACAAAGGGTAATATCGGGAAACCTCCTCGGATTCCATTGCCCAGCTATC
TGTCACTTCATCAAAAGGACAGTAGAAAAGGAAGGTGGCACCTACAAATGCCATCATTGCGATAAAGGAA
AGGCTATCGTTCAAGATGCCTCTGCCGACAGTGGTCCCAAAGATGGACCCCCACCCACGAGGAGCATCGT
GGAAAAAGAAGACGTTCCAACCACGTCTTCAAAGCAAGTGGATTGATGTGATATCTCCACTGACGTAAGG
GATGACGCACAATCCCACTATCCTTCGCAAGACCCTTCCTCTATATAAGGAAGTTCATTTCATTTGGAGA
GGACACGCTGAAATCACCAGTCTCTCTCTACAAATCTATCTCTCTCGAGCTTTCGCAGATCCGGGGGGCA
ATGAGATATGAAAAAGCCTGAACTCACCGCGACGTCTGTCGAGAAGTTTCTGATCGAAAAGTTCGACAGC
GTCTCCGACCTGATGCAGCTCTCGGAGGGCGAAGAATCTCGTGCTTTCAGCTTCGATGTAGGAGGGCGTG
GATATGTCCTGCGGGTAAATAGCTGCGCCGATGGTTTCTACAAAGATCGTTATGTTTATCGGCACTTTGC
ATCGGCCGCGCTCCCGATTCCGGAAGTGCTTGACATTGGGGAGTTTAGCGAGAGCCTGACCTATTGCATC
TCCCGCCGTTCACAGGGTGTCACGTTGCAAGACCTGCCTGAAACCGAACTGCCCGCTGTTCTACAACCGG
TCGCGGAGGCTATGGATGCGATCGCTGCGGCCGATCTTAGCCAGACGAGCGGGTTCGGCCCATTCGGACC
GCAAGGAATCGGTCAATACACTACATGGCGTGATTTCATATGCGCGATTGCTGATCCCCATGTGTATCAC
TGGCAAACTGTGATGGACGACACCGTCAGTGCGTCCGTCGCGCAGGCTCTCGATGAGCTGATGCTTTGGG
CCGAGGACTGCCCCGAAGTCCGGCACCTCGTGCACGCGGATTTCGGCTCCAACAATGTCCTGACGGACAA
TGGCCGCATAACAGCGGTCATTGACTGGAGCGAGGCGATGTTCGGGGATTCCCAATACGAGGTCGCCAAC
ATCTTCTTCTGGAGGCCGTGGTTGGCTTGTATGGAGCAGCAGACGCGCTACTTCGAGCGGAGGCATCCGG
AGCTTGCAGGATCGCCACGACTCCGGGCGTATATGCTCCGCATTGGTCTTGACCAACTCTATCAGAGCTT
GGTTGACGGCAATTTCGATGATGCAGCTTGGGCGCAGGGTCGATGCGACGCAATCGTCCGATCCGGAGCC
GGGACTGTCGGGCGTACACAAATCGCCCGCAGAAGCGCGGCCGTCTGGACCGATGGCTGTGTAGAAGTAC
TCGCCGATAGTGGAAACCGACGCCCCAGCACTCGTCCGAGGGCAAAGAAATAGAGTAGATGCCGACCGGG
ATCTGTCGATCGACAAGCTCGAGTTTCTCCATAATAATGTGTGAGTAGTTCCCAGATAAGGGAATTAGGG
TTCCTATAGGGTTTCGCTCATGTGTTGAGCATATAAGAAACCCTTAGTATGTATTTGTATTTGTAAAATA
CTTCTATCAATAAAATTTCTAATTCCTAAAACCAAAATCCAGTACTAAAATCCAGATCCCCCGAATTAAT
TCGGCGTTAATTCAGTACATTAAAAACGTCCGCAATGTGTTATTAAGTTGTCTAAGCGTCAATTTGTTTA
CACCACAATATATCCTGCCACCAGCCAGCCAACAGCTCCCCGACCGGCAGCTCGGCACAAAATCACCACT
CGATACAGGCAGCCCATCAGTCCGGGACGGCGTCAGCGGGAGAGCCGTTGTAAGGCGGCAGACTTTGCTC
ATGTTACCGATGCTATTCGGAAGAACGGCAACTAAGCTGCCGGGTTTGAAACACGGATGATCTCGCGGAG
GGTAGCATGTTGATTGTAACGATGACAGAGCGTTGCTGCCTGTGATCACCGCGGTTTCAAAATCGGCTCC
GTCGATACTATGTTATACGCCAACTTTGAAAACAACTTTGAAAAAGCTGTTTTCTGGTATTTAAGGTTTT
AGAATGCAAGGAACAGTGAATTGGAGTTCGTCTTGTTATAATTAGGGAAGGTGCGAACAAGTCCCTGATA
TGAGATCATGTTTGTCATCTGGAGCCATAGAACAGGGTTCATC
[978 nt withheld, positions 2844-3821]
TAAAAACTGGGGATAACGCCTTAAATGGCGAAGAAACGGTCTAAATAGGCTGATTCAAGGCATTTACGGG
AGAAAAAATCGGCTCAAACATGAAGAAATGAAATGACTGAGTCAGCCGAGAAGAATTTCCCCGCTTATTC
GCACCTTCCTTAGCTTCTTGGGGTATCTTTAAATACTGTAGAAAAGAGGAAGGAAATAATAAATGGCTAA
AATGAGAATATCACCGGAATTGAAAAAACTGATCGAAAAATACCGCTGCGTAAAAGATACGGAAGGAATG
TCTCCTGCTAAGGTATATAAGCTGGTGGGAGAAAATGAAAACCTATATTTAAAAATGACGGACAGCCGGT
ATAAAGGGACCACCTATGATGTGGAACGGGAAAAGGACATGATGCTATGGCTGGAAGGAAAGCTGCCTGT
TCCAAAGGTCCTGCACTTTGAACGGCATGATGGCTGGAGCAATCTGCTCATGAGTGAGGCCGATGGCGTC
CTTTGCTCGGAAGAGTATGAAGATGAACAAAGCCCTGAAAAGATTATCGAGCTGTATGCGGAGTGCATCA
GGCTCTTTCACTCCATCGACATATCGGATTGTCCCTATACGAATAGCTTAGACAGCCGCTTAGCCGAATT
GGATTACTTACTGAATAACGATCTGGCCGATGTGGATTGCGAAAACTGGGAAGAAGACACTCCATTTAAA
GATCCGCGCGAGCTGTATGATTTTTTAAAGACGGAAAAGCCCGAAGAGGAACTTGTCTTTTCCCACGGCG
ACCTGGGAGACAGCAACATCTTTGTGAAAGATGGCAAAGTAAGTGGCTTTATTGATCTTGGGAGAAGCGG
CAGGGCGGACAAGTGGTATGACATTGCCTTCTGCGTCCGGTCGATCAGGGAGGATATCGGGGAAGAACAG
TATGTCGAGCTATTTTTTGACTTACTGGGGATCAAGCCTGATTGGGAGAAAATAAAATATTATATTTTAC
TGGATGAATTGTTTTAGTACCTAGAATGCATGACCAAAATCCCTTAACGTGAGTTTTCGTTCCACTGAGC
GTCAGACCCCGTAGAAAAGATCAAAGGATCTTCTTGAGATCCTTTTTTTCTGCGCGTAATCTGCTGCTTG
CAAACAAAAAAACCACCGCTACCAGCGGTGGTTTGTTTGCCGGATCAAGAGCTACCAACTCTTTTTCCGA
AGGTAACTGGCTTCAGCAGAGCGCAGATACCAAATACTGTCCTTCTAGTGTAGCCGTAGTTAGGCCACCA
CTTCAAGAACTCTGTAGCACCGCCTACATACCTCGCTCTGCTAATCCTGTTACCAGTGGCTGCTGCCAGT
GGCGATAAGTCGTGTCTTACCGGGTTGGACTCAAGACGATAGTTACCGGATAAGGCGCAGCGGTCGGGCT
GAACGGGGGGTTCGTGCACACAGCCCAGCTTGGAGCGAACGACCTACACCGAACTGAGATACCTACAGCG
TGAGCTATGAGAAAGCGCCACGCTTCCCGAAGGGAGAAAGGCGGACAGGTATCCGGTAAGCGGCAGGGTC
GGAACAGGAGAGCGCACGAGGGAGCTTCCAGGGGGAAACGCCTGGTATCTTTATAGTCCTGTCGGGTTTC
GCCACCTCTGACTTGAGCGTCGATTTTTGTGATGCTCGTCAGGGGGGCGGAGCCTATGGAAAAACGCCAG
CAACGCGGCCTTTTTACGGTTCCTGGCCTTTTGCTGGCCTTTTGCTCACATGTTCTTTCCTGCGTTATCC
CCTGATTCTGTGGATAACCGTATTACCGCCTTTGAGTGAGCTGATACCGCTCGCCGCAGCCGAACGACCG
AGCGCAGCGAGTCAGTGAGCGAGGAAGCGGAAGAGCGCCTGATGCGGTATTTTCTCCTTACGCATCTGTG
CGGTATTTCACACCGCATATGGTGCACTCTCAGTACAATCTGCTCTGATGCCGCATAGTTAAGCCAGTAT
ACACTCCGCTATCGCTACGTGACTGGGTCATGGCTGCGCCCCGACACCCGCCAACACCCGCTGACGCGCC
CTGACGGGCTTGTCTGCTCCCGGCATCCGCTTACAGACAAGCTGTGACCGTCTCCGGGAGCTGCATGTGT
CAGAGGTTTTCACCGTCATCACCGAAACGCGCGAGGCAGGGTGCCTTGATGTGGGCGCCGGCGGTCGAGT
GGCGACGGCGCGGCTTGTCCGCGCCCTGGTAGATTGCCTGGCCGTAGGCCAGCCATTTTTGAGCGGCCAG
CGGCCGCGATAGGCCGACGCGAAGCGGCGGGGCGTAGGGAGCGCAGCGACCGAAGGGTAGGCGCTTTTTG
CAGCTCTTCGGCTGTGCGCTGGCCAGACAGTTATGCACAGGCCAGGCGGGTTTTAAGAGTTTTAATAAGT
TTTAAAGAGTTTTAGGCGGAAAAATCGCCTTTTTTCTCTTTTATATCAGTCACTTACATGTGTGACCGGT
TCCCAATGTACGGCTTTGGGTTCCCAATGTACGGGTTCCGGTTCCCAATGTACGGCTTTGGGTTCCCAAT
GTACGTGCTATCCACAGGAAACAGACCTTTTCGACCTTTTTCCCCTGCTAGGGCAATTTGCCCTAGCATC
TGCTCCGTACATTAGGAACCGGCGGATGCTTCGCCCTCGATCAGGTTGCGGTAGCGCATGACTAGGATCG
GGCCAGCCTGCCCCGCCTCCTCCTTCAAATCGTACTCCGGCAGGTCATTTGACCCGATCAGCTTGCGCAC
GGTGAAACAGAACTTCTTGAACTCTCCGGCGCTGCCACTGCGTTCGTAGATCGTCTTGAACAACCATCTG
GCTTCTGCCTTGCCTGCGGCGCGGCGTGCCAGGCGGTAGAGAAAACGGCCGATGCCGGGATCGATCAAAA
AGTAATCGGGGTGAACCGTCAGCACGTCCGGGTTCTTGCCTTCTGTGATCTCGCGGTACATCCAATCAGC
TAGCTCGATCTCGATGTACTCCGGCCGCCCGGTTTCGCTCTTTACGATCTTGTAGCGGCTAATCAAGGCT
TCACCCTCGGATACCGTCACCAGGCGGCCGTTCTTGGCCTTCTTCGTACGCTGCATGGCAACGTGCGTGG
TGTTTAACCGAATGCAGGTTTCTACCAGGTCGTCTTTCTGCTTTCCGCCATCGGCTCGCCGGCAGAACTT
GAGTACGTCCGCAACGTGTGGACGGAACACGCGGCCGGGCTTGTCTCCCTTCCCTTCCCGGTATCGGTTC
ATGGATTCGGTTAGATGGGAAACCGCCATCAGTACCAGGTCGTAATCCCACACACTGGCCATGCCGGCCG
GCCCTGCGGAAACCTCTACGTGCCCGTCTGGAAGCTCGTAGCGGATCACCTCGCCAGCTCGTCGGTCACG
CTTCGACAGACGGAAAACGGCCACGTCCATGATGCTGCGACTATCGCGGGTGCCCACGTCATAGAGCATC
GGAACGAAAAAATCTGGTTGCTCGTCGCCCTTGGGCGGCTTCCTAATCGACGGCGCACCGGCTGCCGGCG
GTTGCCGGGATTCTTTGCGGATTCGATCAGCGGCCGCTTGCCACGATTCACCGGGGCGTGCTTCTGCCTC
GATGCGTTGCCGCTGGGCGGCCTGCGCGGCCTTCAACTTCTCCACCAGGTCATCACCCAGCGCCGCGCCG
ATTTGTACCGGGCCGGATGGTTTGCGACCGCTCACGCCGATTCCTCGGGCTTGGGGGTTCCAGTGCCATT
GCAGGGCCGGCAGGCAACCCAGCCGCTTACGCCTGGCCAACCGCCCGTTCCTCCACACATGGGGCATTCC
ACGGCGTCGGTGCCTGGTTGTTCTTGATTTTCCATGCCGCCTCCTTTAGCCGCTAAAATTCATCTACTCA
TTTATTCATTTGCTCATTTACTCTGGTAGCTGCGCGATGTATTCAGATAGCAGCTCGGTAATGGTCTTGC
CTTGGCGTACCGCGTACATCTTCAGCTTGGTGTGATCCTCCGCCGGCAACTGAAAGTTGACCCGCTTCAT
GGCTGGCGTGTCTGCCAGGCTGGCCAACGTTGCAGCCTTGCTGCTGCGTGCGCTCGGACGGCCGGCACTT
AGCGTGTTTGTGCTTTTGCTCATTTTCTCTTTACCTCATTAACTCAAATGAGTTTTGATTTAATTTCAGC
GGCCAGCGCCTGGACCTCGCGGGCAGCGTCGCCCTCGGGTTCTGATTCAAGAACGGTTGTGCCGGCGGCG
GCAGTGCCTGGGTAGCTCACGCGCTGCGTGATACGGGACTCAAGAATGGGCAGCTCGTACCCGGCCAGCG
CCTCGGCAACCTCACCGCCGATGCGCGTGCCTTTGATCGCCCGCGACACGACAAAGGCCGCTTGTAGCCT
TCCATCCGTGACCTCAATGCGCTGCTTAACCAGCTCCACCAGGTCGGCGGTGGCCCATATGTCGTAAGGG
CTTGGCTGCACCGGAATCAGCACGAAGTCGGCTGCCTTGATCGCGGACACAGCCAAGTCCGCCGCCTGGG
GCGCTCCGTCGATCACTACGAAGTCGCGCCGGCCGATGGCCTTCACGTCGCGGTCAATCGTCGGGCGGTC
GATGCCGACAACGGTTAGCGGTTGATCTTCCCGCACGGCCGCCCAATCGCGGGCACTGCCCTGGGGATCG
GAATCGACTAACAGAACATCGGCCCCGGCGAGTTGCAGGGCGCGGGCTAGATGGGTTGCGATGGTCGTCT
TGCCTGACCCGCCTTTCTGGTTAAGTACAGCGATAACCTTCATGCGTTCCCCTTGCGTATTTGTTTATTT
ACTCATCGCATCATATACGCAGCGACCGCATGACGCAAGCTGTTTTACTCAAATACACATCACCTTTTTA
GACGGCGGCGCTCGGTTTCTTCAGCGGCCAAGCTGGCCGGCCAGGCCGCCAGCTTGGCATCAGACAAACC
GGCCAGGATTTCATGCAGCCGCACGGTTGAGACGTGCGCGGGCGGCTCGAACACGTACCCGGCCGCGATC
ATCTCCGCCTCGATCTCTTCGGTAATGAAAAACGGTTCGTCCTGGCCGTCCTGGTGCGGTTTCATGCTTG
TTCCTCTTGGCGTTCATTCTCGGCGGCCGCCAGGGCGTCGGCCTCGGTCAATGCGTCCTAGGCACCGCGC
CGCCTGGCCTCGGTGGGCGTCACTTCCTCGCTGCGCTCAAGTGCGCGGTACAGGGTCGAGCGATGCACGC
CAAGCAGTGCAGCCGCCTCTTTCACGGTGCGGCCTTCCTGGTCGATCAGCTCGCGGGCGTGCGCGATCTG
TGCCGGGGTGAGGGTAGGGCGGGGGCCAAACTTCACGCCTCGGGCCTTGGCGGCCTCGCGCCCGCTCCGG
GTGCGGTCGATGATTAGGGAACGCTCGAACTCGGCAATGCCGGCGAACACGGTCAACACCATGCGGCCGG
CCGGCGTGGTGGTGTCGGCCCACGGCTCTGCCAGGCTACGCAGGCCCGCGCCGGCCTCCTGGATGCGCTC
GGCAATGTCCAGTAGGTCGCGGGTGCTGCGGGCCAGGCGGTCTAGCCTGGTCACTGTCACAACGTCGCCA
GGGCGTAGGTGGTCAAGCATCCTGGCCAGCTCCGGGCGGTCGCGCCTGGTGCCGGTGATCTTCTCGGAAA
ACAGCTTGGTGCAGCCGGCCGCGTGCAGTTCGGCCCGTTGGTTGGTCAAGTCCTGGTCGTCGGTGCTGAC
GCGGGCATAGCCCAGCAGGCCAGCGGCGGCGCTCTTGTTCATGGCGTAATGTCTCCGGTTCTAGTCGCAA
GTATTCTACTTTATGCGACTAAAACACGCGACAAGAAAACGCCAGGAAAAGGGCAGGGCGGCAGCCTGTC
GCGTAACTTAGGACTTGTGCGACATGTCGTTTTCAGAAGACGGCTGCACTGAACGTCAGAAGCCGACTGC
ACTATAGCAGCGGAGGGGTTGGATCAAAGTACTTTGATCCCGAGGGGAACCCTGTGGTTGGCATGCACAT
ACAAATGGACGAACGGATAAACCTTTTCACGCCCTTTTAAATATCCGATTATTCTAATAAACGCTCTTTT
CTCTTAGGTTTACCCGCCAATATATCCTGTCAAACACTGATAGTTTAAACTGAAGGCGGGAAACGACAAT
CTGATCCAAGCTCAAGCTGCTCTAGCATTCGCCATTCAGGCTGCGCAACTGTTGGGAAGGGCGATCGGTG
CGGGCCTCTTCGCTATTACGCCAGCTGGCGAAAGGGGGATGTGCTGCAAGGCGATTAAGTTGGGTAACGC
CAGGGTTTTCCCAGTCACGACGTTGTAAAACGACGGCCAGTGCCAAGCTTGCATGCCTGCAGTGCAGCGT
GACCCGGTCGTGCCCCTCTCTAGAGATAATGAGCATTGCATGTCTAAGTTATAAAAAATTACCACATATT
TTTTTTGTCACACTTGTTTGAAGTGCAGTTTATCTATCTTTATACATATATTTAAACTTTACTCTACGAA
TAATATAATCTATAGTACTACAATAATATCAGTGTTTTAGAGAATCATATAAATGAACAGTTAGACATGG
TCTAAAGGACAATTGAGTATTTTGACAACAGGACTCTACAGTTTTATCTTTTTAGTGTGCATGTGTTCTC
CTTTTTTTTTGCAAATAGCTTCACCTATATAATACTTCATCCATTTTATTAGTACATCCATTTAGGGTTT
AGGGTTAATGGTTTTTATAGACTAATTTTTTTAGTACATCTATTTTATTCTATTTTAGCCTCTAAATTAA
GAAAACTAAAACTCTATTTTAGTTTTTTTATTTAATAATTTAGATATAAAATAGAATAAAATAAAGTGAC
TAAAAATTAAACAAATACCCTTTAAGAAATTAAAAAAACTAAGGAAACATTTTTCTTGTTTCGAGTAGAT
AATGCCAGCCTGTTAAACGCCGTCGACGAGTCTAACGGACACCAACCAGCGAACCAGCAGCGTCGCGTCG
GGCCAAGCGAAGCAGACGGCACGGCATCTCTGTCGCTGCCTCTGGACCCCTCTCGAGAGTTCCGCTCCAC
CGTTGGACTTGCTCCGCTGTCGGCATCCAGAAATTGCGTGGCGGAGCGGCAGACGTGAGCCGGCACGGCA
GGCGGCCTCCTCCTCCTCTCACGGCACCGGCAGCTACGGGGGATTCCTTYCCCMCCGCTCCTTCGCTTTC
CCTYCCYCGCCCGCCGTAATAAATAGACACCCCCTCCACACCCTCTTTCCCCAACCTCGTGTTGTTCGGA
GCGCACACACACACAACCAGATCTCCCCCAAATCCMCCCGTCGGCMCCTCCGCTTCAAGGTACGCCGCTC
GTCCYCCCCCCCCCCCCCCTCTCTACCTTCTCTAGATCGGCGTTCCGGTCCATGGTTAGGGCCCGGTAGT
TCTACTTCTGTTCATGTTTGTGTTAGATCCGTGTTTGTGTTAGATCCGTGCTGCTAGCGTTCGTACACGG
ATGCGACCTGTACGTCAGACACGTTCTGATTGCTAACTTGCCAGTGTTTCTCTTTGGGGAATCCTGGGAT
GGCTCTAGCCGTTCCGCAGACGGGATCGATTTCATGATTTTTTTTGTTTCGTTGCATAGGGTTTGGTTTG
CCCTTTTCCTTTATTTCAATATATGCCGTGCACTTGTTTGTCGGGTCATCTTTTCATGCTTTTTTTTGTC
TTGGTTGTGATGATGTGGTCTGGTTGGGCGGTCGTTCTAGATCGGAGTAGAATTAATTCTGTTTCAAACT
ACCTGGTGGATTTATTAATTTTGGATCTGTATGTGTGTGCCATACATATTCATAGTTACGAATTGAAGAT
GATGGATGGAAATATCGATCTAGGATAGGTATACATGTTGATGCGGGTTTTACTGATGCATATACAGAGA
TGCTTTTTGTTCGCTTGGTTGTGATGATGTGGTGTGGTTGGGCGGTCGTTCATTCGTTCTAGATCGGAGT
AGAATACTGTTTCAAACTACCTGGTGTATTTATTAATTTTGGAACTGTATGTGTGTGTCATACATCTTCA
TAGTTACGAGTTTAAGATGGATGGAAATATCGATCTAGGATAGGTATACATGTTGATGTGGGTTTTACTG
ATGCATATACATGATGGCATATGCAGCATCTATTCATATGCTCTAACCTTGAGTACCTATCTATTATAAT
AAACAAGTATGTTTTATAATTATTTTGATCTTGATATACTTGGATGATGGCATATGCAGCAGCTATATGT
GGATTTTTTTAGCCCTGCCTTCATACGCTATTTATTTGCTTGGTACTGTTTCTTTTGTCGATGCTCACCC
TGTTGTTTGGTGTTACTTCTGCAGGTCGACTCTAGAGGATCCCCTCGAGGCGCGCCAAGCTATCAAACAA
GTTTGTACAAAAAAGCAGGCTCCGAATTCGCCCTTCACCATGGCTCCTAAGAAGAAGCGGAAGGTTGGTA
TTCACGGGGTGCCTGCGGCTCTGTTTCAAGATTTTACACATCTGTACCCGCTGAGTAAAACAGTGCGGTT
CGAGCTGAAACCCATAGGAAGGACCCTCGAGCACATCCACGCGAAGAATTTTCTGAGCCAGGATGAAACT
ATGGCTGATATGTATCAAAAAGTTAAGGTCATTTTGGACGACTATCATCGCGATTTTATTGCCGACATGA
TGGGAGAGGTGAAACTCACGAAGCTTGCTGAATTTTACGACGTCTATCTGAAGTTCAGGAAAAATCCTAA
GGACGATGGGCTGCAAAAACAGCTTAAAGACCTTCAAGCTGTCCTTCGGAAGGAATCGGTGAAGCCTATA
GGGTCAGGTGGGAAGTACAAAACAGGCTACGATAGACTCTTTGGGGCAAAACTCTTCAAAGATGGAAAAG
AGTTGGGTGACCTCGCAAAATTCGTTATAGCCCAAGAAGGTGAGTCTTCTCCGAAGCTGGCTCATCTTGC
TCATTTTGAGAAGTTCAGCACGTATTTTACTGGATTTCACGATAATCGGAAGAATATGTACTCGGATGAA
GACAAGCATACTGCAATAGCGTACAGGCTCATCCATGAGAATTTGCCGAGATTCATCGACAATCTGCAAA
TCTTGACAACAATCAAACAAAAGCATAGCGCCCTCTATGATCAGATAATCAACGAGCTCACGGCCTCCGG
GCTCGACGTCTCCTTGGCTTCTCATCTTGACGGGTATCACAAGCTCCTTACACAAGAGGGGATCACGGCA
TACAACAGGATCATAGGAGAGGTGAATGGATATACAAATAAGCATAACCAGATATGCCACAAGAGCGAGC
GCATAGCGAAACTTAGACCCTTGCACAAGCAAATCCTTTCTGACGGAATGGGAGTGTCATTCCTTCCGTC
TAAGTTCGCGGATGATAGTGAGATGTGCCAAGCGGTCAACGAATTTTATCGCCATTATACTGACGTGTTC
GCAAAGGTGCAAAGTCTCTTTGACGGATTTGATGATCACCAGAAAGACGGGATCTATGTTGAACACAAAA
ACCTTAATGAACTGAGCAAACAGGCGTTCGGCGACTTTGCTTTGCTGGGGAGGGTCCTTGATGGATACTA
CGTGGACGTTGTCAATCCGGAGTTCAATGAGCGGTTCGCAAAGGCCAAGACTGACAATGCGAAAGCCAAG
CTTACAAAAGAAAAGGACAAATTCATTAAAGGAGTCCACTCACTGGCTTCCCTCGAACAAGCAATAGAAC
ACCATACAGCTAGACACGACGATGAGAGTGTTCAAGCCGGAAAACTTGGCCAGTACTTCAAACACGGTTT
GGCGGGGGTTGACAACCCGATTCAGAAAATTCACAATAACCATTCGACGATTAAAGGGTTTCTGGAAAGG
GAAAGGCCTGCTGGGGAACGGGCGCTCCCGAAGATCAAGTCAGGAAAAAACCCAGAAATGACACAGCTCA
GGCAGCTGAAGGAACTTTTGGACAACGCATTGAATGTGGCGCACTTCGCTAAGCTGCTGACAACTAAAAC
AACCTTGGACAACCAGGATGGAAATTTTTACGGGGAGTTTGGGGTGCTTTACGACGAGCTGGCTAAAATT
CCAACTCTCTACAATAAGGTTAGAGATTATCTCTCTCAAAAGCCCTTTTCTACCGAAAAGTATAAGCTCA
ACTTCGGCAATCCGACCCTTCTCCGCGGGTGGGACCTGAACGTGGAGAAAGATCGCTTTGGGGTTATACT
TCAGAAGGATGGATGCTATTACTTGGCGCTTCTTGATAAGGCTCATAAAAAAGTTTTCGACAACGCCCCT
AACACTGGTAAGAACGTCTACCAAAAGATGGTCTACAAACTGTTGCCCGGCCCCAACAAAATGCTTCCTA
GGGTGTTTTTCGCAAAATCGAATCTCGACTATTATAATCCATCTGCCGAGCTCCTTGACAAATATGCTAA
GGGGACCCATAAAAAGGGTGATAATTTCAACCTGAAGGACTGCCACGCGCTTATCGACTTTTTCAAAGCC
GGGATAAATAAGCATCCGGAGTGGCAACATTTTGGTTTTAAATTTTCGCCAACGTCGTCCTATCGCGACC
TTTCCGATTTCTATAGGGAAGTTGAACCTCAGGGGTACCAGGTCAAATTTGTTGACATTAATGCGGACTA
CATTGATGAATTGGTGGAGCAAGGGAAGCTCTACCTCTTTCAAATATATAACAAAGATTTCTCGCCAAAA
GCGCATGGTAAACCGAATCTTCATACCTTGTACTTTAAAGCACTTTTTTCAGAAGATAACTTGGCGGACC
CGATCTACAAGCTGAATGGGGAAGCTCAGATCTTCTACAGGAAAGCTTCGTTGGACATGAACGAGACTAC
CATACATCGCGCGGGAGAGGTGCTTGAGAACAAAAATCCCGACAACCCGAAAAAGCGGCAATTCGTTTAC
GACATCATCAAAGACAAACGGTACACGCAGGACAAATTTATGCTCCACGTCCCCATTACCATGAATTTTG
GAGTCCAAGGCATGACCATTAAGGAATTCAACAAAAAGGTCAACCAAAGTATTCAGCAATACGATGAAGT
CAATGTCATAGGCATAGATCGGGGAGAAAGGCATCTGTTGTATCTTACCGTGATTAACTCTAAGGGTGAA
ATACTGGAGCAACGGTCACTTAACGATATAACCACGGCGTCCGCGAACGGTACACAAGTGACCACTCCCT
ACCACAAAATATTGGATAAAAGGGAGATAGAACGCTTGAATGCCCGCGTTGGCTGGGGTGAGATTGAGAC
GATCAAAGAGCTTAAATCGGGATATTTGTCTCACGTCGTTCATCAAATTAACCAACTCATGCTTAAGTAC
AATGCAATCGTTGTGCTCGAGGACCTGAACTTTGGTTTCAAAAGAGGGAGGTTCAAGGTGGAAAAACAAA
TTTACCAGAACTTTGAAAACGCGCTTATCAAGAAATTGAATCACCTTGTTTTGAAAGATAAGGCAGATGA
CGAAATCGGGTCGTATAAAAATGCACTCCAGTTGACAAATAATTTCACGGATTTGAAGTCGATCGGCAAG
CAAACAGGGTTCCTCTTTTATGTGCCAGCGTGGAATACATCAAAAATTGATCCGGAGACGGGATTTGTCG
ACTTGCTGAAGCCTAGGTATGAGAACATTGCCCAATCTCAGGCCTTTTTCGGCAAATTCGATAAAATATG
CTACAACACAGACAAAGGTTATTTTGAATTTCACATTGATTACGCCAAATTTACAGATAAGGCGAAAAAC
AGCAGACAGAAATGGGCTATCTGTTCTCATGGGGACAAACGCTATGTCTACGATAAGACGGCTAATCAAA
ATAAAGGCGCCGCAAAAGGTATTAATGTGAATGATGAGCTGAAAAGCTTGTTTGCCCGCTACCATATCAA
TGATAAACAACCAAACTTGGTGATGGACATATGCCAGAACAATGACAAAGAATTCCACAAGTCACTCATG
TGCCTGCTTAAAACCCTTTTGGCGCTGCGGTATAGCAATGCATCTAGCGATGAAGACTTTATTTTGAGTC
CCGTGGCCAACGACGAGGGCGTGTTTTTTAATTCAGCCTTGGCGGACGATACGCAGCCCCAGAATGCGGA
CGCAAACGGCGCGTACCACATTGCACTGAAGGGACTGTGGCTTCTGAACGAGCTGAAAAATAGCGACGAC
CTGAATAAAGTCAAGTTGGCCATTGACAATCAAACCTGGTTGAATTTCGCTCAAAATAGAAAGCGTCCTG
CTGCCACCAAAAAGGCCGGACAGGCTAAGAAAAAGAAGTGAGACGACTAGTGGCGGCCGCCGACGTCCGA
TCGTTCAAACATTTGGCAATAAAGTTTCTTAAGATTGAATCCTGTTGCCGGTCTTGCGATGATTATCATA
TAATTTCTGTTGAATTACGTTAAGCATGTAATAATTAACATGTAATGCATGACGTTATTTATGAGATGGG
TTTTTATGATTAGAGTCCCGCAATTATACATTTAATACGCGATAGAAAACAAAATATAGCGCGCAAACTA
GGATAAATTATCGCGCGCGGTGTCATCTATGTTACTAGATCGGGAATTGATCCCCCCTCGACAGCTTCCG
GAAAGGGCGAATTCGCAACTTTGTATACAAAAGTTGCCCCATGGCGTTCCCTCTAGAGAGATAATGAGCA
TTGCATGTCTAAGTTATAAAAAATTACCACATATTTTTTTTGTCACACTTGTTTGAAGTGCAGTTTATCT
ATCTTTATACATATATTTAAACTTTACTCTACGAATAATATAATCTATAGTACTACAATAATATCAGTGT
TTTAGAGAATCATATAAATGAACAGTTAGACATGGTCTAAAGGACAATTGAGTATTTTGACAACAGGACT
CTACAGTTTTATCTTTTTAGTGTGCATGTGTTCTCCTTTTTTTTTGCAAATAGCTTCACCTATATAATAC
TTCATCCATTTTATTAGTACATCCATTTAGGGTTTAGGGTTAATGGTTTTTATAGACTAATTTTTTTAGT
ACATCTATTTTATTCTATTTTAGCCTCTAAATTAAGAAAACTAAAACTCTATTTTAGTTTTTTTATTTAA
TAATTTAGATATAAAATAGAATAAAATAAAGTGACTAAAAATTAAACAAATACCCTTTAAGAAATTAAAA
AAACTAAGGAAACATTTTTCTTGTTTCGAGTAGATAATGCCAGCCTGTTAAACGCCGTCGACGAGTCTAA
CGGACACCAACCAGCGAACCAGCAGCGTCGCGTCGGGCCAAGCGAAGCAGACGGCACGGCATCTCTGTCG
CTGCCTCTGGACCCCTCTCGAGAGTTCCGCTCCACCGTTGGACTTGCTCCGCTGTCGGCATCCAGAAATT
GCGTGGCGGAGCGGCAGACGTGAGCCGGCACGGCAGGCGGCCTCCTCCTCCTCTCACGGCACCGGCAGCT
ACGGGGGATTCCTTYCCCMCCGCTCCTTCGCTTTCCCTYCCYCGCCCGCCGTAATAAATAGACACCCCCT
CCACACCCTCTTTCCCCAACCTCGTGTTGTTCGGAGCGCACACACACACAACCAGATCTCCCCCAAATCC
MCCCGTCGGCACCTCCGCTTCAAGGTACGCCGCTCGTCCYCCCCCCCCCCCCCCTCTCTACCTTCTCTAG
ATCGGCGTTCCGGTCCATGGTTAGGGCCCGGTAGTTCTACTTCTGTTCATGTTTGTGTTAGATCCGTGTT
TGTGTTAGATCCGTGCTGCTAGCGTTCGTACACGGATGCGACCTGTACGTCAGACACGTTCTGATTGCTA
ACTTGCCAGTGTTTCTCTTTGGGGAATCCTGGGATGGCTCTAGCCGTTCCGCAGACGGGATCGATTTCAT
GATTTTTTTTGTTTCGTTGCATAGGGTTTGGTTTGCCCTTTTCCTTTATTTCAATATATGCCGTGCACTT
GTTTGTCGGGTCATCTTTTCATGCTTTTTTTTGTCTTGGTTGTGATGATGTGGTCTGGTTGGGCGGTCGT
TCTAGATCGGAGTAGAATTAATTCTGTTTCAAACTACCTGGTGGATTTATTAATTTTGGATCTGTATGTG
TGTGCCATACATATTCATAGTTACGAATTGAAGATGATGGATGGAAATATCGATCTAGGATAGGTATACA
TGTTGATGCGGGTTTTACTGATGCATATACAGAGATGCTTTTTGTTCGCTTGGTTGTGATGATGTGGTGT
GGTTGGGCGGTCGTTCATTCGTTCTAGATCGGAGTAGAATACTGTTTCAAACTACCTGGTGTATTTATTA
ATTTTGGAACTGTATGTGTGTGTCATACATCTTCATAGTTACGAGTTTAAGATGGATGGAAATATCGATC
TAGGATAGGTATACATGTTGATGTGGGTTTTACTGATGCATATACATGATGGCATATGCAGCATCTATTC
ATATGCTCTAACCTTGAGTACCTATCTATTATAATAAACAAGTATGTTTTATAATTATTTTGATCTTGAT
ATACTTGGATGATGGCATATGCAGCAGCTATATGTGGATTTTTTTAGCCCTGCCTTCATACGCTATTTAT
TTGCTTGGTACTGTTTCTTTTGTCGATGCTCACCCTGTTGTTTGGTGTTACTTCTGCAGGGATCCAAATT
ACTGATGAGTCCGTGAGGACGAAACGAGTAAGCTCGTCTAATTTCTACTGTTGTAGATGAGACCGGCGCC
GCTACAGGGCGCGTCCCATTCGCCATTCAGGCTGCGCAACTGTTGGGAAGGGCGATCGGTGCGGGCCTCT
TCGCTATTACGCCAGCTGGCGAAAGGGGGATGTGCTGCAAGGCGATTAAGTTGGGTAACGCCAGGGTTTT
CCCAGTCACGACGTTGTAAAACGACGGCCAGTGAGCGCGCGTAATACGACTCACTATAGGGCGAATTGGG
TACCGGGCCCCCCCTCGAGGTCCTCCAGCTTTTGTTCCCTTTAGTGAGGGTTAATTGCGCGCTTGGCGTA
ATCATGGTCATAGCTGTTTCCTGTGTGAAATTGTTATCCGCTCACAATTCCACACAACATACGAGCCGGA
AGCATAAAGTGTAAAGCCTGGGGTGCCTAATGAGTGAGCTAACTCACATTAATTGCGTTGCGCTCACTGC
CCGCTTTCCACCGGTGGTCTCTGGCCGGCATGGTCCCAGCCTCCTCGCTGGCGCCGGCTGGGCAACATGC
TTCGGCATGGCGAATGGGACGGTACCCGGCCGGAATTCGACCCAGCTTTCTTGTACAAAGTGGTTCGATA
ATTCTTAATTAACTAGTTCTAGAGCGGCCGCCACCGCGGTGGAGCTCGAATTTCCCCGATCGTTCAAACA
TTTGGCAATAAAGTTTCTTAAGATTGAATCCTGTTGCCGGTCTTGCGATGATTATCATATAATTTCTGTT
GAATTACGTTAAGCATGTAATAATTAACATGTAATGCATGACGTTATTTATGAGATGGGTTTTTATGATT
AGAGTCCCGCAATTATACATTTAATACGCGATAGAAAACAAAATATAGCGCGCAAACTAGGATAAATTAT
CGCGCGCGGTGTCATCTATGTTACTAGATCGGGAATT
